>Addgene plasmid #142532 | TFORF0089 | addgene full sequence | sequence record 454979 | Addgene NGS Result
TTAATGTAGTCTTATGCAATACTCTTGTAGTCTTGCAACATGGTAACGATGAGTTAGCAACATGCCTTAC
AAGGAGAGAAAAAGCACCGTGCATGCCGATTGGTGGAAGTAAGGTGGTACGATCGTGCCTTATTAGGAAG
GCAACAGACGGGTCTGACATGGATTGGACGAACCACTGAATTGCCGCATTGCAGAGATATTGTATTTAAG
TGCCTAGCTCGATACATAAACGGGTCTCTCTGGTTAGACCAGATCTGAGCCTGGGAGCTCTCTGGCTAAC
TAGGGAACCCACTGCTTAAGCCTCAATAAAGCTTGCCTTGAGTGCTTCAAGTAGTGTGTGCCCGTCTGTT
GTGTGACTCTGGTAACTAGAGATCCCTCAGACCCTTTTAGTCAGTGTGGAAAATCTCTAGCAGTGGCGCC
CGAACAGGGACTTGAAAGCGAAAGGGAAACCAGAGGAGCTCTCTCGACGCAGGACTCGGCTTGCTGAAGC
GCGCACGGCAAGAGGCGAGGGGCGGCGACTGGTGAGTACGCCAAAAATTTTGACTAGCGGAGGCTAGAAG
GAGAGAGATGGGTGCGAGAGCGTCAGTATTAAGCGGGGGAGAATTAGATCGCGATGGGAAAAAATTCGGT
TAAGGCCAGGGGGAAAGAAAAAATATAAATTAAAACATATAGTATGGGCAAGCAGGGAGCTAGAACGATT
CGCAGTTAATCCTGGCCTGTTAGAAACATCAGAAGGCTGTAGACAAATACTGGGACAGCTACAACCATCC
CTTCAGACAGGATCAGAAGAACTTAGATCATTATATAATACAGTAGCAACCCTCTATTGTGTGCATCAAA
GGATAGAGATAAAAGACACCAAGGAAGCTTTAGACAAGATAGAGGAAGAGCAAAACAAAAGTAAGACCAC
CGCACAGCAAGCGGCCGCTGATCTTCAGACCTGGAGGAGGAGATATGAGGGACAATTGGAGAAGTGAATT
ATATAAATATAAAGTAGTAAAAATTGAACCATTAGGAGTAGCACCCACCAAGGCAAAGAGAAGAGTGGTG
CAGAGAGAAAAAAGAGCAGTGGGAATAGGAGCTTTGTTCCTTGGGTTCTTGGGAGCAGCAGGAAGCACTA
TGGGCGCAGCGTCAATGACGCTGACGGTACAGGCCAGACAATTATTGTCTGGTATAGTGCAGCAGCAGAA
CAATTTGCTGAGGGCTATTGAGGCGCAACAGCATCTGTTGCAACTCACAGTCTGGGGCATCAAGCAGCTC
CAGGCAAGAATCCTGGCTGTGGAAAGATACCTAAAGGATCAACAGCTCCTGGGGATTTGGGGTTGCTCTG
GAAAACTCATTTGCACCACTGCTGTGCCTTGGAATGCTAGTTGGAGTAATAAATCTCTGGAACAGATTTG
GAATCACACGACCTGGATGGAGTGGGACAGAGAAATTAACAATTACACAAGCTTAATACACTCCTTAATT
GAAGAATCGCAAAACCAGCAAGAAAAGAATGAACAAGAATTATTGGAATTAGATAAATGGGCAAGTTTGT
GGAATTGGTTTAACATAACAAATTGGCTGTGGTATATAAAATTATTCATAATGATAGTAGGAGGCTTGGT
AGGTTTAAGAATAGTTTTTGCTGTACTTTCTATAGTGAATAGAGTTAGGCAGGGATATTCACCATTATCG
TTTCAGACCCACCTCCCAACCCCGAGGGGACCCATGCATTGCATCTCAATTAGTCAGCAACCAGGTGTGG
AAAGTCCCCAGGCTCCCCAGCAGGCAGAAGTATGCAAAGCATGCGTCTCAATTAGTCAGCAACCATAGTC
CCGCCCCTAACTCCGCCCATCCCGCCCCTAACTCCGCCCAGTTCCGCCCATTCTCCGCCCCATGGCTGAC
TAATTTTTTTTATTTATGCAGAGGCCGAGGCCGCCTCGGCCTCTGAGCTATTCCAGAAGTAGTGAGGAGG
CTTTTTTGGAGGCCTAGGCTTTTGCAAAAAGCTTTCTAGAGGTACCACCGGAGCTTACCATGACCGAGTA
CAAGCCCACGGTGCGCCTCGCCACCCGCGACGACGTCCCCAGGGCCGTACGCACCCTCGCCGCCGCGTTC
GCCGACTACCCCGCCACGCGCCACACCGTCGATCCGGACCGCCACATCGAGCGGGTCACCGAGCTGCAAG
AACTCTTCCTCACGCGCGTCGGGCTCGACATCGGCAAGGTGTGGGTCGCGGACGACGGCGCCGCCGTGGC
GGTCTGGACCACGCCGGAGAGCGTCGAAGCGGGGGCGGTGTTCGCCGAGATCGGCCCGCGCATGGCCGAG
TTGAGCGGTTCCCGGCTGGCCGCGCAGCAACAGATGGAAGGCCTCCTGGCGCCGCACCGGCCCAAGGAGC
CCGCGTGGTTCCTGGCCACCGTCGGCGTCTCGCCCGACCACCAGGGCAAGGGTCTGGGCAGCGCCGTCGT
GCTCCCCGGAGTGGAGGCGGCCGAGCGCGCCGGGGTGCCCGCCTTCCTGGAGACCTCCGCGCCCCGCAAC
CTCCCCTTCTACGAGCGGCTCGGCTTCACCGTCACCGCCGACGTCGAGGTGCCCGAAGGACCGCGCACCT
GGTGCATGACCCGCAAGCCCGGTGCCAGTTAACGAATTCTAGATCTTGAGACAAATGGCAGTATTCATCC
ACAATTTTAAAAGAAAAGGGGGGATTGGGGGGTACAGTGCAGGGGAAAGAATAGTAGACATAATAGCAAC
AGACATACAAACTAAAGAATTACAAAAACAAATTACAAAAATTCAAAATTTTCGGGTTTATTACAGGGAC
AGCAGAGATCCACTTTGGCGCCGGCTCGAGGCCTGCAGGTGCAAAGATGGATAAAGTTTTAAACAGAGAG
GAATCTTTGCAGCTAATGGACCTTCTAGGTCTTGAAAGGAGTGGGAATTGGCTCCGGTGCCCGTCAGTGG
GCAGAGCGCACATCGCCCACAGTCCCCGAGAAGTTGGGGGGAGGGGTCGGCAATTGAACCGGTGCCTAGA
GAAGGTGGCGCGGGGTAAACTGGGAAAGTGATGTCGTGTACTGGCTCCGCCTTTTTCCCGAGGGTGGGGG
AGAACCGTATATAAGTGCAGTAGTCGCCGTGAACGTTCTTTTTCGCAACGGGTTTGCCGCCAGAACACAG
GTAAGTGCCGTGTGTGGTTCCCGCGGGCCTGGCCTCTTTACGGGTTATGGCCCTTGCGTGCCTTGAATTA
CTTCCACCTGGCTGCAGTACGTGATTCTTGATCCCGAGCTTCGGGTTGGAAGTGGGTGGGAGAGTTCGAG
GCCTTGCGCTTAAGGAGCCCCTTCGCCTCGTGCTTGAGTTGAGGCCTGGCCTGGGCGCTGGGGCCGCCGC
GTGCGAATCTGGTGGCACCTTCGCGCCTGTCTCGCTGCTTTCGATAAGTCTCTAGCCATTTAAAATTTTT
GATGACCTGCTGCGACGCTTTTTTTCTGGCAAGATAGTCTTGTAAATGCGGGCCAAGATCTGCACACTGG
TATTTCGGTTTTTGGGGCCGCGGGCGGCGACGGGGCCCGTGCGTCCCAGCGCACATGTTCGGCGAGGCGG
GGCCTGCGAGCGCGGCCACCGAGAATCGGACGGGGGTAGTCTCAAGCTGGCCGGCCTGCTCTGGTGCCTG
GCCTCGCGCCGCCGTGTATCGCCCCGCCCTGGGCGGCAAGGCTGGCCCGGTCGGCACCAGTTGCGTGAGC
GGAAAGATGGCCGCTTCCCGGCCCTGCTGCAGGGAGCTCAAAATGGAGGACGCGGCGCTCGGGAGAGCGG
GCGGGTGAGTCACCCACACAAAGGAAAAGGGCCTTTCCGTCCTCAGCCGTCGCTTCATGTGACTCCACGG
AGTACCGGGCGCCGTCCAGGCACCTCGATTAGTTCTCGAGCTTTTGGAGTACGTCGTCTTTAGGTTGGGG
GGAGGGGTTTTATGCGATGGAGTTTCCCCACACTGAGTGGGTGGAGACTGAAGTTAGGCCAGCTTGGCAC
TTGATGTAATTCTCCTTGGAATTTGCCCTTTTTGAGTTTGGATCTTGGTTCATTCTCAAGCCTCAGACAG
TGGTTCAAAGTTTTTTTCTTCCATTTCAGGTGTCGTGAGGCTAGCACCGCCACCATGAAAGTTACAAATT
ATAATACTGTGGTAGAAACAAATTCAGATTCAGATGATGAAGACAAACTGCATATTGTGGAAGAAGAAAG
TGTTACAGATGCAGCTGACTGTGAAGGTGTACCAGAGGATGACCTGCCAACAGACCAGACAGTGTTACCA
GGGAGGAGCAGTGAAAGAGAAGGGAATGCTAAGAACTGCTGGGAGGATGACACAGGAAAGGAAGGGCAAG
AAATCCTGGGGCCTGAAGCTCAGGCAGATGAAGCAGGATGTACAGTAAAAGATGATGAATGCGAGTCAGA
TGCAGAAAATGAGCAAAACCATGATCCTAATGTTGAAGAGTTTCTACAACAACAAGACACTGCTGTCATT
TTTCCTGAGGCACCTGAAGAGGACCAGAGGCAGGGCACACCAGAAGCCAGTGGTCATGATGAAAATGGAA
CACCAGATGCATTTTCACAATTACTCACCTGTCCATATTGTGATAGAGGCTATAAACGCTTTACCTCTCT
GAAAGAACACATTAAATATCGTCATGAAAAGAATGAAGATAACTTTAGTTGCTCCCTGTGCAGTTACACC
TTTGCATACAGAACCCAACTTGAACGTCACATGACATCACATAAATCAGGAAGAGATCAAAGACATGTGA
CGCAGTCTGGGTGTAATCGTAAATTCAAATGCACTGAGTGTGGAAAAGCTTTCAAATACAAACATCACCT
AAAAGAGCACTTAAGAATTCACAGTGGAGAGAAGCCATATGAATGCCCAAACTGCAAGAAACGCTTTTCC
CATTCTGGCTCCTATAGCTCACACATAAGCAGTAAGAAATGTATCAGCTTGATACCTGTGAATGGGCGAC
CAAGAACAGGACTCAAGACATCTCAGTGTTCTTCACCGTCTCTTTCAGCATCACCAGGCAGTCCCACACG
ACCACAGATACGGCAAAAGATAGAGAATAAACCCCTTCAAGAACAACTTTCTGTTAACCAAATTAAAACT
GAACCTGTGGATTATGAATTCAAACCCATAGTGGTTGCTTCAGGAATCAACTGTTCAACCCCTTTACAAA
ATGGGGTTTTCACTGGTGGTGGCCCATTACAGGCAACCAGTTCTCCTCAGGGCATGGTGCAAGCTGTTGT
TCTGCCAACAGTTGGTTTGGTGTCTCCCATAAGTATCAATTTAAGTGATATTCAGAATGTACTTAAAGTG
GCGGTAGATGGTAATGTAATAAGGCAAGTGTTGGAGAATAATCAAGCCAATCTTGCATCCAAAGAACAAG
AAACAATCAATGCTTCACCCATACAACAAGGTGGCCATTCTGTTATTTCAGCCATCAGTCTTCCTTTGGT
TGATCAAGATGGAACAACCAAAATTATCATCAACTACAGTCTTGAGCAGCCTAGCCAACTTCAAGTTGTT
CCTCAAAATTTAAAAAAAGAAAATCCAGTCGCTACAAACAGTTGTAAAAGTGAAAAGTTACCAGAAGATC
TTACTGTTAAGTCTGAGAAGGACAAAAGCTTTGAAGGGGGGGTGAATGATAGCACTTGTCTTCTGTGTGA
TGATTGTCCAGGAGATATTAATGCACTTCCAGAATTAAAGCACTATGACCTAAAGCAGCCTACTCAGCCT
CCTCCACTCCCTGCAGCAGAAGCTGAGAAGCCTGAGTCCTCTGTTTCATCAGCTACTGGAGATGGCAATT
TGTCTCCTAGTCAGCCACCTTTAAAGAACCTCTTGTCTCTCCTAAAAGCATATTATGCTTTGAATGCACA
ACCAAGTGCAGAAGAGCTCTCAAAAATTGCTGATTCAGTAAACCTACCACTGGATGTAGTAAAAAAGTGG
TTTGAAAAGATGCAAGCTGGACAGATTTCAGTGCAGTCTTCTGAACCATCTTCTCCTGAACCAGGCAAAG
TAAATATCCCTGCCAAGAACAATGATCAGCCTCAATCTGCAAATGCAAATGAACCCCAGGACAGCACAGT
AAATCTACAAAGTCCTTTGAAGATGACTAACTCCCCAGTTTTACCAGTGGGATCAACCACCAATGGTTCC
AGAAGTAGTACACCATCCCCATCACCTCTAAACCTTTCCTCATCCAGAAATACACAGGGTTACTTGTACA
CAGCTGAGGGTGCACAAGAAGAGCCACAAGTAGAACCTCTTGATCTTTCACTACCAAAGCAACAGGGAGA
ATTATTAGAAAGGTCAACTATCACTAGTGTTTACCAGAACAGTGTTTATTCTGTCCAGGAAGAACCCTTG
AACTTGTCTTGCGCAAAAAAGGAGCCACAAAAGGACAGTTGTGTTACAGACTCAGAACCAGTTGTAAATG
TAATCCCACCAAGTGCCAACCCCATAAATATCGCTATACCTACAGTCACTGCCCAGTTACCCACAATCGT
GGCCATTGCTGACCAGAACAGTGTTCCATGCTTAAGAGCGCTAGCTGCCAATAAGCAAACGATTCTGATT
CCCCAGGTGGCATACACCTACTCAACTACGGTCAGCCCTGCAGTCCAAGAACCACCCTTGAAAGTGATCC
AGCCAAATGGAAATCAGGATGAAAGACAAGATACTAGCTCAGAAGGAGTATCAAATGTAGAGGATCAGAA
TGACTCTGATTCTACACCGCCCAAAAAGAAAATGCGGAAGACAGAAAATGGAATGTATGCTTGTGATTTG
TGTGACAAGATATTCCAAAAGAGTAGTTCATTATTGAGACATAAATATGAACACACAGGTAAAAGACCTC
ATGAGTGTGGAATCTGTAAAAAGGCATTTAAACACAAACATCATTTGATTGAACACATGCGATTACATTC
TGGAGAAAAGCCCTATCAATGTGACAAATGTGGAAAGCGCTTCTCACACTCTGGGTCTTATTCTCAACAC
ATGAATCATCGCTACTCCTACTGTAAGAGAGAAGCGGAAGAACGTGACAGCACAGAGCAGGAAGAGGCAG
GGCCTGAAATCCTCTCGAATGAGCACGTGGGTGCCAGGGCGTCTCCCTCACAGGGCGACTCGGACGAGAG
AGAGAGTTTGACAAGGGAAGAGGATGAAGACAGTGAAAAAGAGGAAGAGGAGGAGGATAAAGAGATGGAA
GAATTGCAGGAAGAAAAAGAATGTGAAAAACCACAAGGGGATGAGGAAGAGGAGGAGGAGGAGGAAGAAG
TGGAAGAAGAAGAGGTAGAAGAGGCAGAGAATGAGGGAGAAGAAGCAAAAACTGAAGGTCTGATGAAGGA
TGACAGGGCTGAAAGTCAAGCAAGCAGCTTAGGACAAAAAGTAGGCGAGAGTAGTGAGCAAGTGTCTGAA
GAAAAGACAAATGAAGCCTAGTAATGAACTAGTCCGTAACTTGAAAGTATTTCGATTTCTTGGCTTTATA
TATCTTGTGGAAAGGACGACGTGTCGAGCAGCTTCGAGGCAACACGCGTTAAGTCGACAATCAACCTCTG
GATTACAAAATTTGTGAAAGATTGACTGGTATTCTTAACTATGTTGCTCCTTTTACGCTATGTGGATACG
CTGCTTTAATGCCTTTGTATCATGCTATTGCTTCCCGTATGGCTTTCATTTTCTCCTCCTTGTATAAATC
CTGGTTGCTGTCTCTTTATGAGGAGTTGTGGCCCGTTGTCAGGCAACGTGGCGTGGTGTGCACTGTGTTT
GCTGACGCAACCCCCACTGGTTGGGGCATTGCCACCACCTGTCAGCTCCTTTCCGGGACTTTCGCTTTCC
CCCTCCCTATTGCCACGGCGGAACTCATCGCCGCCTGCCTTGCCCGCTGCTGGACAGGGGCTCGGCTGTT
GGGCACTGACAATTCCGTGGTGTTGTCGGGGAAATCATCGTCCTTTCCTTGGCTGCTCGCCTGTGTTGCC
ACCTGGATTCTGCGCGGGACGTCCTTCTGCTACGTCCCTTCGGCCCTCAATCCAGCGGACCTTCCTTCCC
GCGGCCTGCTGCCGGCTCTGCGGCCTCTTCCGCGTCTTCGCCTTCGCCCTCAGACGAGTCGGATCTCCCT
TTGGGCCGCCTCCCCGCGTCGACTTTAAGACCAATGACTTACAAGGCAGCTGTAGATCTTAGCCACTTTT
TAAAAGAAAAGGGGGGACTGGAAGGGCTAATTCACTCCCAACGAAGACAAGATCTGCTTTTTGCTTGTAC
TGGGTCTCTCTGGTTAGACCAGATCTGAGCCTGGGAGCTCTCTGGCTAACTAGGGAACCCACTGCTTAAG
CCTCAATAAAGCTTGCCTTGAGTGCTTCAAGTAGTGTGTGCCCGTCTGTTGTGTGACTCTGGTAACTAGA
GATCCCTCAGACCCTTTTAGTCAGTGTGGAAAATCTCTAGCAGTACGTATAGTAGTTCATGTCATCTTAT
TATTCAGTATTTATAACTTGCAAAGAAATGAATATCAGAGAGTGAGAGGAACTTGTTTATTGCAGCTTAT
AATGGTTACAAATAAAGCAATAGCATCACAAATTTCACAAATAAAGCATTTTTTTCACTGCATTCTAGTT
GTGGTTTGTCCAAACTCATCAATGTATCTTATCATGTCTGGCTCTAGCTATCCCGCCCCTAACTCCGCCC
ATCCCGCCCCTAACTCCGCCCAGTTCCGCCCATTCTCCGCCCCATGGCTGACTAATTTTTTTTATTTATG
CAGAGGCCGAGGCCGCCTCGGCCTCTGAGCTATTCCAGAAGTAGTGAGGAGGCTTTTTTGGAGGCCTAGG
GACGTACCCAATTCGCCCTATAGTGAGTCGTATTACGCGCGCTCACTGGCCGTCGTTTTACAACGTCGTG
ACTGGGAAAACCCTGGCGTTACCCAACTTAATCGCCTTGCAGCACATCCCCCTTTCGCCAGCTGGCGTAA
TAGCGAAGAGGCCCGCACCGATCGCCCTTCCCAACAGTTGCGCAGCCTGAATGGCGAATGGG
[124 nt withheld, positions 9023-9146]
C
[91 nt withheld, positions 9148-9238]
A
[49 nt withheld, positions 9240-9288]
CCTTTGACGTTGGAGTCCACGTTCTTT
[37 nt withheld, positions 9316-9352]
ACCCTATCTCGGTCTATTCTTTTGATTTATAAGGGATTTTGCCGATTTCGGCCTATTGGTTAAAAAATGA
GCTGATTTAACAAAAATTTAACGCGAATTTTAACAAAATATTAACGCTTACAATTTAGGTGGCACTTTTC
GGGGAAATGTGCGCGGAACCCCTATTTGTTTATTTTTCTAAATACATTCAAATATGTATCCGCTCATGAG
ACAATAACCCTGATAAATGCTTCAATAATATTGAAAAAGGAAGAGTATGAGTATTCAACATTTCCGTGTC
GCCCTTATTCCCTTTTTTGCGGCATTTTGCCTTCCTGTTTTTGCTCACCCAGAAACGCTGGTGAAAGTAA
AAGATGCTGAAGATCAGTTGGGTGCACGAGTGGGTTACATCGAACTGGATCTCAACAGCGGTAAGATCCT
TGAGAGTTTTCGCCCCGAAGAACGTTTTCCAATGATGAGCACTTTTAAAGTTCTGCTATGTGGCGCGGTA
TTATCCCGTATTGACGCCGGGCAAGAGCAACTCGGTCGCCGCATACACTATTCTCAGAATGACTTGGTTG
AGTACTCACCAGTCACAGAAAAGCATCTTACGGATGGCATGACAGTAAGAGAATTATGCAGTGCTGCCAT
AACCATGAGTGATAACACTGCGGCCAACTTACTTCTGACAACGATCGGAGGACCGAAGGAGCTAACCGCT
TTTTTGCACAACATGGGGGATCATGTAACTCGCCTTGATCGTTGGGAACCGGAGCTGAATGAAGCCATAC
CAAACGACGAGCGTGACACCACGATGCCTGTAGCAATGGCAACAACGTTGCGCAAACTATTAACTGGCGA
ACTACTTACTCTAGCTTCCCGGCAACAATTAATAGACTGGATGGAGGCGGATAAAGTTGCAGGACCACTT
CTGCGCTCGGCCCTTCCGGCTGGCTGGTTTATTGCTGATAAATCTGGAGCCGGTGAGCGTGGGTCTCGCG
GTATCATTGCAGCACTGGGGCCAGATGGTAAGCCCTCCCGTATCGTAGTTATCTACACGACGGGGAGTCA
GGCAACTATGGATGAACGAAATAGACAGATCGCTGAGATAGGTGCCTCACTGATTAAGCATTGGTAACTG
TCAGACCAAGTTTACTCATATATACTTTAGATTGATTTAAAACTTCATTTTTAATTTAAAAGGATCTAGG
TGAAGATCCTTTTTGATAATCTCATGACCAAAATCCCTTAACGTGAGTTTTCGTTCCACTGAGCGTCAGA
CCCCGTAGAAAAGATCAAAGGATCTTCTTGAGATCCTTTTTTTCTGCGCGTAATCTGCTGCTTGCAAACA
AAAAAACCACCGCTACCAGCGGTGGTTTGTTTGCCGGATCAAGAGCTACCAACTCTTTTTCCGAAGGTAA
CTGGCTTCAGCAGAGCGCAGATACCAAATACTGTTCTTCTAGTGTAGCCGTAGTTAGGCCACCACTTCAA
GAACTCTGTAGCACCGCCTACATACCTCGCTCTGCTAATCCTGTTACCAGTGGCTGCTGCCAGTGGCGAT
AAGTCGTGTCTTACCGGGTTGGACTCAAGACGATAGTTACCGGATAAGGCGCAGCGGTCGGGCTGAACGG
GGGGTTCGTGCACACAGCCCAGCTTGGAGCGAACGACCTACACCGAACTGAGATACCTACAGCGTGAGCT
ATGAGAAAGCGCCACGCTTCCCGAAGGGAGAAAGGCGGACAGGTATCCGGTAAGCGGCAGGGTCGGAACA
GGAGAGCGCACGAGGGAGCTTCCAGGGGGAAACGCCTGGTATCTTTATAGTCCTGTCGGGTTTCGCCACC
TCTGACTTGAGCGTCGATTTTTGTGATGCTCGTCAGGGGGGCGGAGCCTATGGAAAAACGCCAGCAACGC
GGCCTTTTTACGGTTCCTGGCCTTTTGCTGGCCTTTTGCTCACATGTTCTTTCCTGCGTTATCCCCTGAT
TCTGTGGATAACCGTATTACCGCCTTTGAGTGAGCTGATACCGCTCGCCGCAGCCGAACGACCGAGCGCA
GCGAGTCAGTGAGCGAGGAAGCGGAAGAGCGCCCAATACGCAAACCGCCTCTCCCCGCGCGTTGGCCGAT
TCATTAATGCAGCTGGCACGACAGGTTTCCCGACTGGAAAGCGGGCAGTGAGCGCAACGCAATTAATGTG
AGTTAGCTCACTCATTAGGCACCCCAGGCTTTACACTTTATGCTTCCGGCTCGTATGTTGTGTGGAATTG
TGAGCGGATAACAATTTCACACAGGAAACAGCTATGACCATGATTACGCCAAGCGCGCAATTAACCCTCA
CTAAAGGGAACAAAAGCTGGAGCTGCAAGC
Features (pLannotate 1.2.2; 31 found; start..end, strand, type, name):
      5..231     +  promoter       RSV promoter: Rous sarcoma virus enhancer/promoter
    232..412     +  LTR            5' LTR (truncated): truncated 5' long terminal repeat (LTR) from HIV-1
    459..584     +  misc_feature   HIV-1 Ψ: packaging signal of human immunodeficiency virus type 1
    568..931     +  CDS            HIV-1 gag (fragment): gag protein from human immunodeficiency virus 1; gag
   1077..1310    +  misc_feature   RRE: The Rev response element (RRE) of HIV-1 allows for Rev-dependent mRNA export from the nucleus to the cytoplasm.
   1687..1713    +  CDS            Rev (fragment): human immunodeficiency virus 1 (HIV-1) Rev protein; rev; enhances nuclear export of unspliced and incompletely spliced viral mRNAs
   1720..1743    +  promoter       SV40 promoter (fragment): SV40 early promoter
   1744..1815    +  promoter       SV40 promoter (fragment): SV40 enhancer and early promoter
   1839..1974    +  rep_origin     SV40 ori: SV40 origin of replication
   2020..2616    +  CDS            PuroR (fragment): puromycin N-acetyltransferase; pac from Streptomyces; confers resistance to puromycin
   2665..2782    +  misc_feature   cPPT/CTS: central polypurine tract and central termination sequence of HIV-1
   2847..2913    +  CDS            small t antigen (fragment): SV40 (simian virus 40) small t antigen
   2920..4098    +  promoter       EF-1α promoter: strong constitutive promoter for human elongation factor EF-1α
   4088..7438    +  CDS            ZEB1: ZEB1_HUMAN - Also known as AREB6, TCF8. Experimental evidence at protein level: Swiss-Prot protein existence level 1. Acts as a transcriptional repressor. Inhibits interleukin-2 (IL-2) gene expression. Enhances or represses the promoter activity of the ATP1A1 gene depending on the quantity of cDNA and on the cell type. Represses E-cadherin promoter and induces an epithelial-mesenchymal transition (EMT) by recruiting SMARCA4/BRG1. Represses BCL6 transcription in the presence of the corepressor CTBP1. Positively regulates neuronal differentiation. Represses RCOR1 transcription activation during
   7454..7507    +  promoter       U6 promoter (fragment): RNA polymerase III promoter for human U6 snRNA
   7549..8137    +  misc_feature   WPRE: woodchuck hepatitis virus posttranscriptional regulatory element
   8188..8207    +  misc_feature   cPPT/CTS (fragment): central polypurine tract and central termination sequence of HIV-1
   8209..8442    +  LTR            3' LTR (ΔU3): self-inactivating 3' long terminal repeat (LTR) from HIV-1
   8520..8641    +  polyA_signal   SV40 poly(A) signal: SV40 polyadenylation signal
   8681..8816    +  rep_origin     SV40 ori: SV40 origin of replication
   8837..8855    -  promoter       T7 promoter: promoter for bacteriophage T7 RNA polymerase
   8863..9018    +  CDS            lacZα (fragment): LacZα fragment of β-galactosidase; lacZ fragment
   9023..9451    +  rep_origin     f1 ori (sequence partly withheld): f1 bacteriophage origin of replication; arrow indicates direction of (+) strand synthesis
   9504..9608    +  promoter       AmpR promoter: bla
   9609..10469   +  CDS            AmpR: β-lactamase; bla; confers resistance to ampicillin, carbenicillin, and related antibiotics
  10640..11228   +  rep_origin     ori: high-copy-number ColE1/pMB1/pBR322/pUC origin of replication
  11411..11503   +  CDS            lacI (fragment): lac repressor; lacI; The lac repressor binds to the lac operator to inhibit transcription in E. coli. This inhibition can be relieved by adding lactose or isopropyl-β-D-thiogalactopyranoside (IPTG).
  11516..11537   +  protein_bind   CAP binding site: CAP binding activates transcription in the presence of cAMP. E. coli catabolite activator protein
  11552..11582   +  promoter       lac promoter: promoter for the E. coli lac operon
  11586..11608   +  protein_bind   lac operator (fragment): The lac repressor binds to the lac operator to inhibit transcription in E. coli. This inhibition can be relieved by adding lactose or isopropyl-β-D-thiogalactopyranoside (IPTG). lac repressor encoded by lacI
  11651..11669   +  promoter       T3 promoter: promoter for bacteriophage T3 RNA polymerase
