[The description below was written by a language model from this plasmid's Addgene catalogue record and pLannotate feature annotations shown in this document.]
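Description:
TFORF0089 is a third-generation-style, self-inactivating lentiviral expression plasmid built on the pLX_TRC317 backbone and carrying the human transcription factor ZEB1 as a synthesized open reading frame. It belongs to a barcoded transcription factor ORF collection in which each clone carries a unique 24-bp barcode, so that the factor can be identified in pooled overexpression screens. The feature table does not annotate the barcode itself, so its exact position is not stated. In bacteria the plasmid is maintained through a high-copy ColE1/pUC-type origin and ampicillin resistance (AmpR). An f1 origin and remnants of a lac/lacZα cloning region with flanking T7 and T3 promoters are also present. The depositor notes a risk of recombination, which is typical of LTR-containing plasmids.

The viral cassette begins with an RSV promoter fused to a truncated HIV-1 5' LTR, which allows Tat-independent production of genomic RNA. This is followed by the Ψ packaging signal with a gag fragment, the RRE for Rev-dependent nuclear export, and a cPPT/CTS element that aids nuclear import. An SV40 early promoter/origin drives the puromycin N-acetyltransferase gene for selection of transduced mammalian cells. Downstream, the strong constitutive EF-1α promoter drives the ZEB1 coding sequence, a zinc-finger repressor known for silencing E-cadherin and promoting epithelial-mesenchymal transition. A WPRE after the ORF enhances transcript stability and expression. The ΔU3 3' LTR inactivates viral promoter activity after integration, and an SV40 poly(A) signal lies beyond it. A short U6 promoter fragment between the ORF and the WPRE appears to be residual sequence. The construct is used for stable ZEB1 overexpression, alone or in pooled screens such as directed differentiation studies.
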