Addgene plasmid #142532: TFORF0089
Purpose: Lentiviral vector for overexpressing transcription factor ORFs with unique 24-bp barcodes. Barcodes facilitate identification of transcription factors in pooled screens.
Depositing lab: Feng Zhang. Depositing organization: Broad Institute. Publication: A transcription factor atlas of directed differentiation. Joung J, Ma S, Tay T, Geiger-Schuller KR, Kirchgatterer PC, Verdine VK, Guo B, Arias-Garcia MA, Allen WE, Singh A, Kuksenko O, Abudayyeh OO, Gootenberg JS, Fu Z, Macrae RK, Buenrostro JD, Regev A, Zhang F. Cell. 2023 Jan 5;186(1):209-229.e26. doi: 10.1016/j.cell.2022.11.026. PubMed 36608654.
Backbone
  Vector backbone: pLX_TRC317
  Backbone manufacturer: Broad Institute Genetic Perturbation Platform
  Backbone size w/o insert (bp): 8264
  Vector type: Mammalian Expression, Lentiviral
  Selectable markers: Puromycin
Growth in bacteria
  Bacterial resistance: Ampicillin, 100 μg/mL
  Growth temperature: 30°C
  Growth strain: NEB Stable
  Copy number: High Copy
Gene/Insert
  Gene/Insert name: ZEB1
  Species: H. sapiens (human)
  Insert size (bp): 3428
  Entrez Gene: ZEB1 (a.k.a. AREB6, BZP, DELTAEF1, FECD6, NIL2A, PPCD3, TCF8, ZFHEP, ZFHX1A)
  Promoter: EF1a
  Cloning method: Unknown
  Sequencing primers: 5′ GGGTGGAGACTGAAGTTAGGCCAG; 3′ CACATAGCGTAAAAGGAGCAACATAG
Terms and licenses: Academic/Nonprofit Terms; Industry Terms: Not Available to Industry
Depositor comments: NM_001128128,ENST00000446923 . The transcription factor ORF portion of this plasmid was synthesized by Genewiz. Please test multiple small colonies in case of plasmid recombination. To make this collection available in a timely manner, a portion of this collection was not fully sequenced by Addgene. If an Addgene verified full plasmid sequence is not available, please contact us prior to placing an order to request the full sequence.
How to cite: TFORF0089 was a gift from Feng Zhang (Addgene plasmid # 142532 ; http://n2t.net/addgene:142532 ; RRID:Addgene_142532)
