>Addgene plasmid #142532 | TFORF0089 | depositor partial sequence | sequence record 279734 | Insert
ACCGCCACCATGAAAGTTACAAATTATAATACTGTGGTAGAAACAAATTCAGATTCAGATGATGAAGACA
AACTGCATATTGTGGAAGAAGAAAGTGTTACAGATGCAGCTGACTGTGAAGGTGTACCAGAGGATGACCT
GCCAACAGACCAGACAGTGTTACCAGGGAGGAGCAGTGAAAGAGAAGGGAATGCTAAGAACTGCTGGGAG
GATGACACAGGAAAGGAAGGGCAAGAAATCCTGGGGCCTGAAGCTCAGGCAGATGAAGCAGGATGTACAG
TAAAAGATGATGAATGCGAGTCAGATGCAGAAAATGAGCAAAACCATGATCCTAATGTTGAAGAGTTTCT
ACAACAACAAGACACTGCTGTCATTTTTCCTGAGGCACCTGAAGAGGACCAGAGGCAGGGCACACCAGAA
GCCAGTGGTCATGATGAAAATGGAACACCAGATGCATTTTCACAATTACTCACCTGTCCATATTGTGATA
GAGGCTATAAACGCTTTACCTCTCTGAAAGAACACATTAAATATCGTCATGAAAAGAATGAAGATAACTT
TAGTTGCTCCCTGTGCAGTTACACCTTTGCATACAGAACCCAACTTGAACGTCACATGACATCACATAAA
TCAGGAAGAGATCAAAGACATGTGACGCAGTCTGGGTGTAATCGTAAATTCAAATGCACTGAGTGTGGAA
AAGCTTTCAAATACAAACATCACCTAAAAGAGCACTTAAGAATTCACAGTGGAGAGAAGCCATATGAATG
CCCAAACTGCAAGAAACGCTTTTCCCATTCTGGCTCCTATAGCTCACACATAAGCAGTAAGAAATGTATC
AGCTTGATACCTGTGAATGGGCGACCAAGAACAGGACTCAAGACATCTCAGTGTTCTTCACCGTCTCTTT
CAGCATCACCAGGCAGTCCCACACGACCACAGATACGGCAAAAGATAGAGAATAAACCCCTTCAAGAACA
ACTTTCTGTTAACCAAATTAAAACTGAACCTGTGGATTATGAATTCAAACCCATAGTGGTTGCTTCAGGA
ATCAACTGTTCAACCCCTTTACAAAATGGGGTTTTCACTGGTGGTGGCCCATTACAGGCAACCAGTTCTC
CTCAGGGCATGGTGCAAGCTGTTGTTCTGCCAACAGTTGGTTTGGTGTCTCCCATAAGTATCAATTTAAG
TGATATTCAGAATGTACTTAAAGTGGCGGTAGATGGTAATGTAATAAGGCAAGTGTTGGAGAATAATCAA
GCCAATCTTGCATCCAAAGAACAAGAAACAATCAATGCTTCACCCATACAACAAGGTGGCCATTCTGTTA
TTTCAGCCATCAGTCTTCCTTTGGTTGATCAAGATGGAACAACCAAAATTATCATCAACTACAGTCTTGA
GCAGCCTAGCCAACTTCAAGTTGTTCCTCAAAATTTAAAAAAAGAAAATCCAGTCGCTACAAACAGTTGT
AAAAGTGAAAAGTTACCAGAAGATCTTACTGTTAAGTCTGAGAAGGACAAAAGCTTTGAAGGGGGGGTGA
ATGATAGCACTTGTCTTCTGTGTGATGATTGTCCAGGAGATATTAATGCACTTCCAGAATTAAAGCACTA
TGACCTAAAGCAGCCTACTCAGCCTCCTCCACTCCCTGCAGCAGAAGCTGAGAAGCCTGAGTCCTCTGTT
TCATCAGCTACTGGAGATGGCAATTTGTCTCCTAGTCAGCCACCTTTAAAGAACCTCTTGTCTCTCCTAA
AAGCATATTATGCTTTGAATGCACAACCAAGTGCAGAAGAGCTCTCAAAAATTGCTGATTCAGTAAACCT
ACCACTGGATGTAGTAAAAAAGTGGTTTGAAAAGATGCAAGCTGGACAGATTTCAGTGCAGTCTTCTGAA
CCATCTTCTCCTGAACCAGGCAAAGTAAATATCCCTGCCAAGAACAATGATCAGCCTCAATCTGCAAATG
CAAATGAACCCCAGGACAGCACAGTAAATCTACAAAGTCCTTTGAAGATGACTAACTCCCCAGTTTTACC
AGTGGGATCAACCACCAATGGTTCCAGAAGTAGTACACCATCCCCATCACCTCTAAACCTTTCCTCATCC
AGAAATACACAGGGTTACTTGTACACAGCTGAGGGTGCACAAGAAGAGCCACAAGTAGAACCTCTTGATC
TTTCACTACCAAAGCAACAGGGAGAATTATTAGAAAGGTCAACTATCACTAGTGTTTACCAGAACAGTGT
TTATTCTGTCCAGGAAGAACCCTTGAACTTGTCTTGCGCAAAAAAGGAGCCACAAAAGGACAGTTGTGTT
ACAGACTCAGAACCAGTTGTAAATGTAATCCCACCAAGTGCCAACCCCATAAATATCGCTATACCTACAG
TCACTGCCCAGTTACCCACAATCGTGGCCATTGCTGACCAGAACAGTGTTCCATGCTTAAGAGCGCTAGC
TGCCAATAAGCAAACGATTCTGATTCCCCAGGTGGCATACACCTACTCAACTACGGTCAGCCCTGCAGTC
CAAGAACCACCCTTGAAAGTGATCCAGCCAAATGGAAATCAGGATGAAAGACAAGATACTAGCTCAGAAG
GAGTATCAAATGTAGAGGATCAGAATGACTCTGATTCTACACCGCCCAAAAAGAAAATGCGGAAGACAGA
AAATGGAATGTATGCTTGTGATTTGTGTGACAAGATATTCCAAAAGAGTAGTTCATTATTGAGACATAAA
TATGAACACACAGGTAAAAGACCTCATGAGTGTGGAATCTGTAAAAAGGCATTTAAACACAAACATCATT
TGATTGAACACATGCGATTACATTCTGGAGAAAAGCCCTATCAATGTGACAAATGTGGAAAGCGCTTCTC
ACACTCTGGGTCTTATTCTCAACACATGAATCATCGCTACTCCTACTGTAAGAGAGAAGCGGAAGAACGT
GACAGCACAGAGCAGGAAGAGGCAGGGCCTGAAATCCTCTCGAATGAGCACGTGGGTGCCAGGGCGTCTC
CCTCACAGGGCGACTCGGACGAGAGAGAGAGTTTGACAAGGGAAGAGGATGAAGACAGTGAAAAAGAGGA
AGAGGAGGAGGATAAAGAGATGGAAGAATTGCAGGAAGAAAAAGAATGTGAAAAACCACAAGGGGATGAG
GAAGAGGAGGAGGAGGAGGAAGAAGTGGAAGAAGAAGAGGTAGAAGAGGCAGAGAATGAGGGAGAAGAAG
CAAAAACTGAAGGTCTGATGAAGGATGACAGGGCTGAAAGTCAAGCAAGCAGCTTAGGACAAAAAGTAGG
CGAGAGTAGTGAGCAAGTGTCTGAAGAAAAGACAAATGAAGCCTAGTAATGAACTAGTCCGTAACTTGAA
AGTATTTCGATTTCTTGGCTTTATATATCTTGTGGAAAGGACGACGTGTCGAGCAGCTTCGAGGCAAC
