>Addgene plasmid #142532 | TFORF0089 | depositor partial sequence | sequence record 279735 | Barcode
CGTGTCGAGCAGCTTCGAGGCAAC
